Addgene plasmid #164149: AByC
Purpose: Integrates marker gene onto D. melanogaster Y chromosome
Depositing lab: Omar Akbari. Depositing organization: University of California, San Diego (UCSD). Publication: Site-specific transgenesis of the D. melanogaster Y-chromosome using CRISPR/Cas9. Buchman A, Akbari OS. Insect Mol Biol. 2018 Aug 6. doi: 10.1111/imb.12528. PubMed 30079589.
Backbone
  Vector backbone: piggybac
  Backbone size w/o insert (bp): 4095
  Total vector size (bp): 8963
Growth in bacteria
  Bacterial resistance: Ampicillin, 100 μg/mL
  Growth temperature: 37°C
  Growth strain: DH5alpha
  Copy number: High Copy
Gene/Insert
  Gene/Insert name: Y-Left-GypSy_3xp3-optimized-tdtomato-Attp-CTCF-Y-Right
  Species: D. melanogaster (fly)
  Insert size (bp): 4868
Terms and licenses: Academic/Nonprofit Terms; Industry Terms: Not Available to Industry
How to cite: AByC was a gift from Omar Akbari (Addgene plasmid # 164149 ; http://n2t.net/addgene:164149 ; RRID:Addgene_164149)
