[The description below was written by a language model from this plasmid's Addgene catalogue record and pLannotate feature annotations shown in this document.]
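Description:
AByC is a donor plasmid for placing a fluorescent marker cassette at a defined site on the Drosophila melanogaster Y chromosome, associated with work on CRISPR/Cas9-mediated site-specific Y-chromosome transgenesis. It is built on a backbone catalogued as piggyBac (about 4.1 kb of the roughly 9 kb total). It is maintained in E. coli through a high-copy ColE1/pUC-type origin with ampicillin selection from the β-lactamase gene. The annotation also picks up backbone remnants: fragments of rop, bom, lacZα, lacI and the lac promoter/operator region, plus short AcMNPV baculovirus sequences (LEF-9 and FP25 fragments). No piggyBac terminal repeats are annotated in the feature table.

The roughly 4.9 kb insert is named as a left Y homology arm, gypsy insulator, 3xP3-driven optimized tdTomato, attP, CTCF insulator and a right Y homology arm. The feature table confirms the gypsy insulator, a fragment of the hsp70 promoter (presumably the basal promoter onto which the 3xP3 elements are placed, although 3xP3 itself is not annotated), the tdTomato coding sequence, an SV40 3' region with polyadenylation signal, and a φC31 attP site. The unannotated stretches on either side of this block are consistent with the Y-derived homology arms and the CTCF element, but these are not identified in the table.

The arms would direct homology-dependent repair at a Cas9-induced break, and 3xP3 is commonly used to give eye-specific fluorescence for scoring transgenic flies. The flanking insulators are intended to shield the reporter from surrounding chromatin. The attP site leaves a docking site for later φC31 integrase-mediated insertion of other transgenes at the same Y-linked position. No guide RNA or Cas9 component is recorded on this plasmid.
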