Features (pLannotate 1.2.2; 19 found; start..end, strand, type, name):
     95..683     -  rep_origin     ori: high-copy-number ColE1/pMB1/pBR322/pUC origin of replication
    854..1714    -  CDS            AmpR: β-lactamase; bla; confers resistance to ampicillin, carbenicillin, and related antibiotics
   1715..1819    -  promoter       AmpR promoter: bla
   1914..1949    +  CDS            rop (fragment): Rop protein, which maintains plasmids at low copy number; rop
   2051..2150    +  misc_feature   bom (fragment): basis of mobility region from pBR322
   2156..2310    -  CDS            lacZα (fragment): LacZα fragment of β-galactosidase; lacZ fragment
   2314..2766    -  CDS            LEF-9 (fragment): LEF9_NPVAC - Experimental evidence at protein level: Swiss-Prot protein existence level 1. Component of the viral DNA-dependent RNA polymerase which is composed of four equimolar subunits of LEF-4, LEF-8, LEF-9, and p47. Plays an essential role in late and very late gene expression. From Autographa californica nuclear polyhedrosis virus (AcMNPV).
   2793..2996    +  CDS            FP (fragment): FP25_NPVAC - Experimental evidence at protein level: Swiss-Prot protein existence level 1. From Autographa californica nuclear polyhedrosis virus (AcMNPV).
   4641..5071    +  protein_bind   gypsy insulator: chromatin insulator from Drosophila Su(Hw), CP190, and Mod(mdg4)67.2
   5180..5302    +  promoter       hsp70 promoter (fragment): Drosophila melanogaster hsp70Bb promoter
   5346..6773    +  CDS            tdTomato: tdTomato is a basic (constitutively fluorescent) orange fluorescent protein published in 2004, derived from Discosoma sp.. It is reported to be a somewhat slowly-maturing tandem dimer with low acid sensitivity.
   6792..6875    +  CDS            large T antigen (fragment): large T antigen from SV40 (simian virus 40)
   6898..7019    +  polyA_signal   SV40 poly(A) signal: SV40 polyadenylation signal
   7097..7196    +  protein_bind   phage φC31 attP: attachment site of phage φC31 phage φC31 integrase
   8680..8696    -  protein_bind   lac operator: The lac repressor binds to the lac operator to inhibit transcription in E. coli. This inhibition can be relieved by adding lactose or isopropyl-β-D-thiogalactopyranoside (IPTG). lac repressor encoded by lacI
   8704..8734    -  promoter       lac promoter: promoter for the E. coli lac operon
   8749..8770    -  protein_bind   CAP binding site: CAP binding activates transcription in the presence of cAMP. E. coli catabolite activator protein
   8783..8875    -  CDS            lacI (fragment): lac repressor; lacI; The lac repressor binds to the lac operator to inhibit transcription in E. coli. This inhibition can be relieved by adding lactose or isopropyl-β-D-thiogalactopyranoside (IPTG).
   8877..8963    -  rep_origin     RSF ori (fragment): Plasmids containing the RSF 1030 origin of replication can be propagated in E. coli cells that contain additional plasmids with compatible origins.
>Addgene plasmid #164149 | AByC | depositor full sequence | sequence record 318530 | Y-Left-GypSy_3xp3-optimized-tdtomato-Attp-CTCF-Y-Right
TATCCACAGAATCAGGGGATAACGCAGGAAAGAACATGTGAGCAAAAGGCCAGCAAAAGGCCAGGAACCG
TAAAAAGGCCGCGTTGCTGGCGTTTTTCCATAGGCTCCGCCCCCCTGACGAGCATCACAAAAATCGACGC
TCAAGTCAGAGGTGGCGAAACCCGACAGGACTATAAAGATACCAGGCGTTTCCCCCTGGAAGCTCCCTCG
TGCGCTCTCCTGTTCCGACCCTGCCGCTTACCGGATACCTGTCCGCCTTTCTCCCTTCGGGAAGCGTGGC
GCTTTCTCAATGCTCACGCTGTAGGTATCTCAGTTCGGTGTAGGTCGTTCGCTCCAAGCTGGGCTGTGTG
CACGAACCCCCCGTTCAGCCCGACCGCTGCGCCTTATCCGGTAACTATCGTCTTGAGTCCAACCCGGTAA
GACACGACTTATCGCCACTGGCAGCAGCCACTGGTAACAGGATTAGCAGAGCGAGGTATGTAGGCGGTGC
TACAGAGTTCTTGAAGTGGTGGCCTAACTACGGCTACACTAGAAGGACAGTATTTGGTATCTGCGCTCTG
CTGAAGCCAGTTACCTTCGGAAAAAGAGTTGGTAGCTCTTGATCCGGCAAACAAACCACCGCTGGTAGCG
GTGGTTTTTTTGTTTGCAAGCAGCAGATTACGCGCAGAAAAAAAGGATCTCAAGAAGATCCTTTGATCTT
TTCTACGGGGTCTGACGCTCAGTGGAACGAAAACTCACGTTAAGGGATTTTGGTCATGAGATTATCAAAA
AGGATCTTCACCTAGATCCTTTTAAATTAAAAATGAAGTTTTAAATCAATCTAAAGTATATATGAGTAAA
CTTGGTCTGACAGTTACCAATGCTTAATCAGTGAGGCACCTATCTCAGCGATCTGTCTATTTCGTTCATC
CATAGTTGCCTGACTCCCCGTCGTGTAGATAACTACGATACGGGAGGGCTTACCATCTGGCCCCAGTGCT
GCAATGATACCGCGAGACCCACGCTCACCGGCTCCAGATTTATCAGCAATAAACCAGCCAGCCGGAAGGG
CCGAGCGCAGAAGTGGTCCTGCAACTTTATCCGCCTCCATCCAGTCTATTAATTGTTGCCGGGAAGCTAG
AGTAAGTAGTTCGCCAGTTAATAGTTTGCGCAACGTTGTTGCCATTGCTACAGGCATCGTGGTGTCACGC
TCGTCGTTTGGTATGGCTTCATTCAGCTCCGGTTCCCAACGATCAAGGCGAGTTACATGATCCCCCATGT
TGTGCAAAAAAGCGGTTAGCTCCTTCGGTCCTCCGATCGTTGTCAGAAGTAAGTTGGCCGCAGTGTTATC
ACTCATGGTTATGGCAGCACTGCATAATTCTCTTACTGTCATGCCATCCGTAAGATGCTTTTCTGTGACT
GGTGAGTACTCAACCAAGTCATTCTGAGAATAGTGTATGCGGCGACCGAGTTGCTCTTGCCCGGCGTCAA
TACGGGATAATACCGCGCCACATAGCAGAACTTTAAAAGTGCTCATCATTGGAAAACGTTCTTCGGGGCG
AAAACTCTCAAGGATCTTACCGCTGTTGAGATCCAGTTCGATGTAACCCACTCGTGCACCCAACTGATCT
TCAGCATCTTTTACTTTCACCAGCGTTTCTGGGTGAGCAAAAACAGGAAGGCAAAATGCCGCAAAAAAGG
GAATAAGGGCGACACGGAAATGTTGAATACTCATACTCTTCCTTTTTCAATATTATTGAAGCATTTATCA
GGGTTATTGTCTCATGAGCGGATACATATTTGAATGTATTTAGAAAAATAAACAAATAGGGGTTCCGCGC
ACATTTCCCCGAAAAGTGCCACCTGACGTCTAAGAAACCATTATTATCATGACATTAACCTATAAAAATA
GGCGTATCACGAGGCCCTTTCGTCTCGCGCGTTTCGGTGATGACGGTGAAAACCTCTGACACATGCAGCT
CCCGGAGACGGTCACAGCTTGTCTGTAAGCGGATGCCGGGAGCAGACAAGCCCGTCAGGGCGCGTCAGCG
GGTGTTGGCGGGTGTCGGGGCTGGCTTAACTATGCGGCATCAGAGCAGATTGTACTGAGAGTGCACCATA
TGCGGTGTGAAATACCGCACAGATGCGTAAGGAGAAAATACCGCATCAGGCGCCATTCGCCATTCAGGCT
GCGCAACTGTTGGGAAGGGCGATCGGTGCGGGCCTCTTCGCTATTACGCCAGCTGGCGAAAGGGGGATGT
GCTGCAAGGCGATTAAGTTGGGTAACGCCAGGGTTTTCCCAGTCACGACGTTGTAAAACGACGGCCAGTG
CCAAGCTTTGTTTAAAATATAACAAAATTGTGATCCCACAAAATGAAGTGGGGCAAAATCAAATAATTAA
CTAGTGTCCGTAAACTTGTTGGTCTTCAACTTTTTGAGGAACACGTTGGACGGCAAATCGTGACTATAAC
ACAAGTTGATTTAATAATTTTAGCCAACACGTCGGGCTGCGTGTTTTTTGCGCTCTGTGTACACGTTGAT
TAACTGGTCGATTAAATAATTTAATTTTTGGTTCTTCTTTAAATCTGTGATGAAATTTTTTAAAATAACT
TTAAATTCTTCATTGGTAAAAAATGCCACGTTTTGCAACTTGTGAGGGTCTAATATGAGGTCAAACTCAG
TAGGAGTTTTATCCAAAAAAGAAAACATGATTACGTCTGTACACGAACGCGTATTAACGCAGAGTGCAAA
GTATAAGAGGGTTAAAAAATATATTTTACGCACCATATACGCATCGGGTTGATATCGTTAATATGGATCA
ATTTGAACAGTTGATTAACGTGTCTCTGCTCAAGTCTTTGATCAAAACGCAAATCGACGAAAATGTGTCG
GACAATATCAAGTCGATGAGCGAAAAACTAAAAAGGCTAGAATACGACAATCTCACAGACAGCGTTGAGA
TATACGGTATTCACGACAGCAGGCTGAATAATAAAAAAATTAGAAACTATTATTTAACCCTAGAAAGATA
ATCATATTGTGACGTACGTTAAAGATAATCATGCGTAAAATTGACGCATGTGTTTTATCGGTCTGTATAT
CGAGGTTTATTTATTAATTTGAATAGATATTAAGTTTTATTATATTTACACTTACATACTAATAATAAAT
TCAACAAACAATTTATTTATGTTTATTTATTTATTAAAAAAAAACAAAAACTCAAAATTTCTTCTATAAA
GTAACAAAACTTTTAAACATTCTCTCTTTTACAAAAATAAACTTATTTTGTACTTTAAAAACAGTCATGT
TGTATTATAAAATAAGTAATTAGCTTAACTTATACATAATAGAAACAAATTATACTTATTAGTCAGTCAG
AAACAACTTTGGCACATATCAATATTATGCTCTCGACAAATAACTTTTTTGCATTTTTTGCACGATGCAT
TTGCCTTTCGCCTTATTTTAGAGGGGCAGTAAGTACAGTAAGTACGTTTTTTCATTACTGGCTCTTCAGT
ACTGTCATCTGATGTACCAGGCACTTCATTTGGCAAAATATTAGAGATATTATCGCGCAAATATCTCTTC
AAAGTAGGAGCTTCTAAACGCTTACGCATAAACGATGACGTCAGGCTCATGTAAAGGTTTCTCATAAATT
TTTTGCGACTTTGAACCTTTTCTCCCTTGCTACTGACATTATGGCTGTATATAATAAAAGAATTTATGCA
GGCAATGTTTATCATTCCGTACAATAATGCCATAGGCCACCTATTCGTCTTCCTACTGCAGGGTTGTATA
AATTTATTTTCTGATCAAATTGATGTTGTCTTTTCGGAGGAGTTTGTTTAAGAGGAGTTTGATTGTTTAC
GTTAGTGTTTTGGGTCTTTTAATGGATTTGTTAATGGAATAAAGGGGCGAATGAATCGTTGGTTGCGGTG
AGTGTTTTTGCTGACTATCGGTTTTTCTTTTTTTTAAATGGGTTTGCCCTAATTTTTAAAAGGTTGAAAT
GTCATGCCCCGCTAAGGTCATGAAGAGCCTATCGAGGAGTGAGTAGAATTGAGTTTTTTTTTTATAGTAG
TTGCCATTGCTTGTGTATAAACCGGTATATTATTTCGGTCATTTTCTTATGCTAACTTATATGTTATTAC
AGTTGACATGTCTTCTAATTGTTTACAGAATAGACGTAAGTTATCTTGAAAAGGTGTGCGATATAACCTT
CCTAGTAGTTCCTCTAGAGGCATCTGACTCTTGAATTTCGTGATTAGGGCGTCTTTTAAATTTGTCCATT
CGTTGTGCATTCCAAATTGGGAAGCCTTTCCGCATCTCCGACAATTTGAAGTTCGGTGGCGTCAAATATT
ATTGCCTTTTGTCGTATGTCGTTCGAATGGTATAAGTTCGATACGTCTGATGAACGAGATGAGAATCCAT
AGAATTACGATACTTGGCGTATTTGCCTAAGTAACTGAGACAGATTTTTCGCTGTTAACGCCATTTTAGT
TTTATTTTTAGATTAGTTTCCGTTCTTGTTCACAGACTGGTAACGAATGACGAGACTTATGTCTCAGTGA
ACTGCACTTTCTCCTTATTACACCTTAGTGGCGGTCTCACTTCCCGAAGCAGGCCACAAAATTAGGTTTT
AAAATTAACTAGTTTAAACTTGGCCACGTAATAAGTGTGCGTTGAATTTATTCGCAAAAACATTGCATAT
TTTCGGCAAAGTAAAATTTTGTTGCATACCTTATCAAAAAATAAGTGCTGCATACTTTTTAGAGAAACCA
AATAATTTTTTATTGCATACCCGTTTTTAATAAAATACATTGCATACCCTCTTTTAATAAAAAATATTGC
ATACTTTGACGAAACAAATTTTCGTTGCATACCCAATAAAAGATTATTATATTGCATACCCGTTTTTAAT
AAAATACATTGCATACCCTCTTTTAATAAAAAATATTGCATACGTTGACGAAACAAATTTTCGTTGCATA
CCCAATAAAAGATTATTATATTGCATACCTTTTCTTGCCATACCATTTAGCCGATCAATTGTGCTCGGCA
ACAGTATATTTGTGGTGTGCCAACCAACAACGGCGCGCCTAAATTCGAGCTCGCCCGGGGATCTAATTCA
ATTAGAGACTAATTCAATTAGAGCTAATTCAATTAGGATCCAAGCTTATCGATTTCGAACCCTCGACCGC
CGGAGTATAAATAGAGGCGCTTCGTCTACGGAGCGACAATTCAATTCAAACAAGCAAAGTGAACACGTCG
CTAAGCGAAAGCTAAGCAAATAAACAAGCGCAGCTGAACAAGCTAAACAATCGGGGTACCGCTAGAGTCG
ACGGTACGATCCACCGGTCGCCACCATGGTGAGCAAGGGCGAGGAGGTCATCAAAGAGTTCATGCGCTTC
AAGGTGCGCATGGAGGGCTCCATGAACGGCCACGAGTTCGAGATCGAGGGCGAGGGCGAGGGCCGCCCCT
ACGAGGGCACCCAGACCGCCAAGCTGAAGGTGACCAAGGGCGGCCCCCTGCCCTTCGCCTGGGACATCCT
GTCCCCCCAGTTCATGTACGGCTCCAAGGCGTACGTGAAGCACCCCGCCGACATCCCCGATTACAAGAAG
CTGTCCTTCCCCGAGGGCTTCAAGTGGGAGCGCGTGATGAACTTCGAGGACGGCGGTCTGGTGACCGTGA
CCCAGGACTCCTCCCTGCAGGACGGCACGCTGATCTACAAGGTGAAGATGCGCGGCACCAACTTCCCCCC
CGACGGCCCCGTAATGCAGAAGAAGACCATGGGCTGGGAGGCCTCCACCGAGCGCCTGTACCCCCGCGAC
GGCGTGCTGAAGGGCGAGATCCACCAGGCCCTGAAGCTGAAGGACGGCGGCCACTACCTGGTGGAGTTCA
AGACCATCTACATGGCCAAGAAGCCCGTGCAACTGCCCGGCTACTACTACGTGGACACCAAGCTGGACAT
CACCTCCCACAACGAGGACTACACCATCGTGGAACAGTACGAGCGCTCCGAGGGCCGCCACCACCTGTTC
CTGGGGCATGGCACCGGCAGCACCGGCAGCGGCAGCTCCGGCACCGCCTCCTCCGAGGACAACAACATGG
CCGTTATCAAGGAATTTATGCGCTTCAAAGTTAGGATGGAGGGATCCATGAACGGACATGAGTTCGAGAT
CGAGGGAGAGGGCGAGGGACGCCCGTATGAAGGCACACAAACAGCCAAACTCAAGGTCACCAAGGGCGGA
CCACTGCCCTTCGCCTGGGATATCCTGAGTCCCCAGTTTATGTACGGCAGCAAGGCCTACGTTAAGCACC
CCGCTGACATACCGGACTACAAAAAGCTGTCCTTTCCGGAAGGCTTCAAGTGGGAGCGCGTGATGAATTT
CGAAGACGGAGGACTGGTCACTGTGACCCAAGATAGCAGTTTGCAGGACGGTACACTGATCTATAAGGTT
AAAATGCGCGGCACTAACTTTCCGCCAGATGGCCCAGTGATGCAGAAGAAGACCATGGGTTGGGAGGCAT
CCACCGAACGTCTGTACCCTCGAGACGGAGTGCTCAAGGGCGAGATCCATCAGGCCCTCAAACTGAAAGA
TGGTGGTCACTACCTGGTCGAATTTAAGACCATTTACATGGCCAAGAAGCCGGTTCAGCTGCCCGGATAT
TATTATGTGGATACGAAACTGGATATAACTTCGCATAACGAAGACTACACCATTGTCGAGCAGTATGAGC
GCAGCGAAGGCCGACATCACCTGTTCCTCTACGGCATGGACGAGCTGTACAAGTAGGCGGCCGCGACTCT
AGATCATAATCAGCCATACCACATTTGTAGAGGTTTTACTTGCTTTAAAAAACCTCCCACACCTCCCCCT
GAACCTGAAACATAAAATGAATGCAATTGTTGTTGTTAACTTGTTTATTGCAGCTTATAATGGTTACAAA
TAAAGCAATAGCATCACAAATTTCACAAATAAAGCATTTTTTTCACTGCATTCTAGTTGTGGTTTGTCCA
AACTCATCAATGTATCTTAAAGCTTCCTAGGGTACTGACGGACACACCGAAGCCCCGGCGGCAACCCTCA
GCGGATGCCCCGGGGCTTCACGTTTTCCCAGGTCAGAAGCGGTTTTCGGGAGTAGTGCCCCAACTGGGGT
AACCTTTGAGTTCTCTCAGTTGGGGGCGTAGGGCCGCCGACATGACACAAGGGGTTGTGACCGGGGTGGA
CACGTACGCGGGTGCTTACGACCGTCAGTCGCGCGAGCGCGAGGGCCCGGGTTTTTTAAATGGTACCCCT
TGCAGCGCCACCTGGCCGCGAAGAGTTCCATTCTCTGCTTCGAAGTACGAAGAGAGAAAGAGTACTTTAA
ATTTCCACATTCCCGCCTTGCAGCGCCACCTGGCCTTGGTAATGTAGAACTAGGAAGGAAAGCACCAACA
CAAGATGTCGCTCTCCGACGATGGACATGTCGCGTAAAAAATGTTCGATAACTTTCAATGGTTCGATTGA
ACAGACAATAAGTGTATTTAAGACACCAGTTCTTATATTCAAAAATCCTAACAACTCACACCTTGCAGCG
CCACCTGGCCCTAGAGATCCACCAACTCTAGAGAGATCTTACCGATTTTATATAGTTTAAACGAACCGAA
ATCACTTTGTTGCGGCCAATTCGCGGGTACAATCAGAAAAGCTTACTTGGTCATGTCGCCACATGTATAA
ACAAAGAAAATAATGAGATCATTGATTTCTGTCGATGTCAATTGAAAAAAGATTACGAACGTTATTACTA
CCGCGAACTATTAGAGTTAACAATTGTCTTTTTGGGAATATTTCCGGAAGGCCATGATTTCCGACCGCCC
GGCCCTATGCATCATGCTCGCTGGATGTCTAAGGCAATTAATGCACTGAAGCTATACCTTTTTCGAGAAG
TCTTCCGTTTAACTAAACACGAAGACAAGTAGTTGCGTGATGTGTCTGTTTTTATAGTGACAATTTATGT
AAAATTGTTGTTTGGATCCCTGTTGGTCCTTGAAGCTCCTTATAGAGAATTTCAATTTATTCGGGCTGTG
TACATCTACAGAGCAGTGGACGAGAGGATTTCAATGGCAGTGCTCAAAAAGACGTAGTCATTTATGGTAC
CTGGCAGACGAAAATATCACATTGGCTCTATTTGATGATAGCGTTACTGTCGCAGAAAATAAGAAATGGC
ACAGCGCTTATTAACCGTTGCGGATGATACAGGCAAAGATGAACATTCCGTTAAGCGCATTGATTTAAAA
GTATGAGATTTTCCAACTTTTGTTTCAAAAAAATTATCTGATTTCATTACATCAAATAGTATTAAGTTTT
TCGACCGGTTCAATGTATCGAAATCTTCTTTAGTCATAGATCCATCGAAGTTGCATGATCACGAAGACTT
TAAAAATGCTGTTGAGATTGTACGAAAATTAAAATCTGATTATAACTAGAAATTAACAACTAAAGACCTC
GAATATCAATAATTATTACAAATTGTCAATGAGTATACAAAGAAGTACACATTTAGCAGTAAAAAATCCC
TTAAAAAACATTACTAAACATTCTTTTCTTTTTCTCTTTTCACTATATTGTCAAAGGATAACGAGCTTAC
TAGGTTTTTCAGTATCCTACCGACTGCACCGAATTCGTAATCATGGTCATAGCTGTTTCCTGTGTGAAAT
TGTTATCCGCTCACAATTCCACACAACATACGAGCCGGAAGCATAAAGTGTAAAGCCTGGGGTGCCTAAT
GAGTGAGCTAACTCACATTAATTGCGTTGCGCTCACTGCCCGCTTTCCAGTCGGGAAACCTGTCGTGCCA
GCTGCATTAATGAATCGGCCAACGCGCGGGGAGAGGCGGTTTGCGTATTGGGCGCTCTTCCGCTTCCTCG
CTCACTGACTCGCTGCGCTCGGTCGTTCGGCTGCGGCGAGCGGTATCAGCTCACTCAAAGGCGGTAATAC
GGT
